>Addgene plasmid #215199 | Hv_HPT:pLTP7:Gus_introns | addgene full sequence | sequence record 472881 | Addgene NGS Result
GGGACACGAAGTGATCCGTTTAAACTATCAGTGTTTGACAGGATATATTGGCGGGTAAACCTAAGAGAAA
AGAGCGTTTATTAGAATAATCGGATATTTAAAAGGGCGTGAAAAGGTTTATCCGTTCGTCCATTTGTATG
TGCCAGCCGCCTTTGCGACGCTCACCGGGCTGGTTGCCCTCGCCGCTGGGCTGGCGGCCGTCTATGGCCC
TGCAAACGCGCCAGAAACGCCGTCGAAGCCGTGTGCGAGACACCGCGGCCGCCGGCGTTGTGGATACCTC
GCGGAAAACTTGGCCCTCACTGACAGATGAGGGGCGGACGTTGACACTTGAGGGGCCGACTCACCCGGCG
CGGCGTTGACAGATGAGGGGCAGGCTCGATTTCGGCCGGCGACGTGGAGCTGGCCAGCCTCGCAAATCGG
CGAAAACGCCTGATTTTACGCGAGTTTCCCACAGATGATGTGGACAAGCCTGGGGATAAGTGCCCTGCGG
TATTGACACTTGAGGGGCGCGACTACTGACAGATGAGGGGCGCGATCCTTGACACTTGAGGGGCAGAGTG
CTGACAGATGAGGGGCGCACCTATTGACATTTGAGGGGCTGTCCACAGGCAGAAAATCCAGCATTTGCAA
GGGTTTCCGCCCGTTTTTCGGCCACCGCTAACCTGTCTTTTAACCTGCTTTTAAACCAATATTTATAAAC
CTTGTTTTTAACCAGGGCTGCGCCCTGTGCGCGTGACCGCGCACGCCGAAGGGGGGTGCCCCCCCTTCTC
GAACCCTCCCGGCCCGCTAACGCGGGCCTCCCATCCCCCCAGGGGCTGCGCCCCTCGGCCGCGAACGGCC
TCACCCCAAAAATGGCAGCGCTGGCCAATTCCCGAGGCACGAACCCAGTGGACATAAGCCTGTTCGGTTC
GTAAGCTGTAATGCAAGTAGCGTATGCGCTCACGCAACTGGTCCAGAACCTTGACCGAACGCAGCGGTGG
TAACGGCGCAGTGGCGGTTTTCATGGCTTGTTATGACTGTTTTTTTGGGGTACAGTCTATGCCTCGGGCA
TCCAAGCAGCAAGCGCGTTACGCCGTGGGTCGATGTTTGATGTTATGGAGCAGCAACGATGTTACGCAGC
AGGGCAGTCGCCCTAAAACAAAGTTAAACATCATGGGGGAAGCGGTGATCGCCGAAGTATCGACTCAACT
ATCAGAGGTAGTTGGCGTCATCGAGCGCCATCTCGAACCGACGTTGCTGGCCGTACATTTGTACGGCTCC
GCAGTGGATGGCGGCCTGAAGCCACACAGCGATATTGATTTGCTGGTTACGGTGACCGTAAGGCTTGATG
AAACAACGCGGCGAGCTTTGATCAACGACCTTTTGGAAACTTCGGCTTCCCCTGGAGAGAGCGAGATTCT
CCGCGCTGTAGAAGTCACCATTGTTGTGCACGACGACATCATTCCGTGGCGTTATCCAGCTAAGCGCGAA
CTGCAATTTGGAGAATGGCAGCGCAATGACATTCTTGCAGGTATCTTCGAGCCAGCCACGATCGACATTG
ATCTGGCTATCTTGCTGACAAAAGCAAGAGAACATAGCGTTGCCTTGGTAGGTCCAGCGGCGGAGGAACT
CTTTGATCCGGTTCCTGAACAGGATCTATTTGAGGCGCTAAATGAAACCTTAACGCTATGGAACTCGCCG
CCCGACTGGGCTGGCGATGAGCGAAATGTAGTGCTTACGTTGTCCCGCATTTGGTACAGCGCAGTAACCG
GCAAAATCGCGCCGAAGGATGTCGCTGCCGACTGGGCAATGGAGCGCCTGCCGGCCCAGTATCAGCCCGT
CATACTTGAAGCTAGACAGGCTTATCTTGGACAAGAAGAAGATCGCTTGGCCTCGCGCGCAGATCAGTTG
GAAGAATTTGTCCATTACGTGAAAGGCGAGATCACCAAGGTAGTCGGCAAATAATGTCTAGCTAGAAATT
CGTTCAAGCCGACGCCGCTTCGCGGCGCGGCTTAACTCAAGCGTTAGATGCACTAAGCACATAATTGCTC
ACAGCCAAACTATCAGGTCAAGTCTGCTTTTATTATTTTTAAGCGTGCATAATAAGCCCTACACAAATTG
GGAGATATATCATGCTGTCAGACCAAGTTTACTCATATATACTTTAGATTGATTTAAAACTTCATTTTTA
ATTTAAAAGGATCTAGGTGAAGATCCTTTTTGATAATCTCATGACCAAAATCCCTTAACGTGAGTTTTCG
TTCCACTGAGCGTCAGACCCCGTAGAAAAGATCAAAGGATCTTCTTGAGATCCTTTTTTTCTGCGCGTAA
TCTGCTGCTTGCAAACAAAAAAACCACCGCTACCAGCGGTGGTTTGTTTGCCGGATCAAGAGCTACCAAC
TCTTTTTCCGAAGGTAACTGGCTTCAGCAGAGCGCAGATACCAAATACTGTTCTTCTAGTGTAGCCGTAG
TTAGGCCACCACTTCAAGAACTCTGTAGCACCGCCTACATACCTCGCTCTGCTAATCCTGTTACCAGTGG
CTGCTGCCAGTGGCGATAAGTCGTGTCTTACCGGGTTGGACTCAAGACGATAGTTACCGGATAAGGCGCA
GCGGTCGGGCTGAACGGGGGGTTCGTGCACACAGCCCAGCTTGGAGCGAACGACCTACACCGAACTGAGA
TACCTACAGCGTGAGCTATGAGAAAGCGCCACGCTTCCCGAAGGGAGAAAGGCGGACAGGTATCCGGTAA
GCGGCAGGGTCGGAACAGGAGAGCGCACGAGGGAGCTTCCAGGGGGAAACGCCTGGTATCTTTATAGTCC
TGTCGGGTTTCGCCACCTCTGACTTGAGCGTCGATTTTTGTGATGCTCGTCAGGGGGGCGGAGCCTATGG
AAAAACGCCAGCAACGCGGCCTTTTTACGGTTCCTGGCAGATCCTAGATGTGGCGCAACGATGCCGGCGA
CAAGCAGGAGCGCACCGACTTCTTCCGCATCAAGTGTTTTGGCTCTCAGGCCGAGGCCCACGGCAAGTAT
TTGGGCAAGGGGTCGCTGGTATTCGTGCAGGGCAAGATTCGGAATACCAAGTACGAGAAGGACGGCCAGA
CGGTCTACGGGACCGACTTCATTGCCGATAAGGTGGATTATCTGGACACCAAGGCACCAGGCGGGTCAAA
TCAGGAATAAGGGCACATTGCCCCGGCGTGAGTCGGGGCAATCCCGCAAGGAGGGTGAATGAATCGGACG
TTTGACCGGAAGGCATACAGGCAAGAACTGATCGACGCGGGGTTTTCCGCCGAGGATGCCGAAACCATCG
CAAGCCGCACCGTCATGCGTGCGCCCCGCGAAACCTTCCAGTCCGTCGGCTCGATGGTCCAGCAAGCTAC
GGCCAAGATCGAGCGCGACAGCGTGCAACTGGCTCCCCCTGCCCTGCCCGCGCCATCGGCCGCCGTGGAG
CGTTCGCGTCGTCTTGAACAGGAGGCGGCAGGTTTGGCGAAGTCGATGACCATCGACACGCGAGGAACTA
TGACGACCAAGAAGCGAAAAACCGCCGGCGAGGACCTGGCAAAACAGGTCAGCGAGGCCAAGCAGGCCGC
GTTGCTGAAACACACGAAGCAGCAGATCAAGGAAATGCAGCTTTCCTTGTTCGATATTGCGCCGTGGCCG
GACACGATGCGAGCGATGCCAAACGACACGGCCCGCTCTGCCCTGTTCACCACGCGCAACAAGAAAATCC
CGCGCGAGGCGCTGCAAAACAAGGTCATTTTCCACGTCAACAAGGACGTGAAGATCACCTACACCGGCGT
CGAGCTGCGGGCCGACGATGACGAACTGGTGTGGCAGCAGGTGTTGGAGTACGCGAAGCGCACCCCTATC
GGCGAGCCGATCACCTTCACGTTCTACGAGCTTTGCCAGGACCTGGGCTGGTCGATCAATGGCCGGTATT
ACACGAAGGCCGAGGAATGCCTGTCGCGCCTACAGGCGACGGCGATGGGCTTCACGTCCGACCGCGTTGG
GCACCTGGAATCGGTGTCGCTGCTGCACCGCTTCCGCGTCCTGGACCGTGGCAAGAAAACGTCCCGTTGC
CAGGTCCTGATCGACGAGGAAATCGTCGTGCTGTTTGCTGGCGACCACTACACGAAATTCATATGGGAGA
AGTACCGCAAGCTGTCGCCGACGGCCCGACGGATGTTCGACTATTTCAGCTCGCACCGGGAGCCGTACCC
GCTCAAGCTGGAAACCTTCCGCCTCATGTGCGGATCGGATTCCACCCGCGTGAAGAAGTGGCGCGAGCAG
GTCGGCGAAGCCTGCGAAGAGTTGCGAGGCAGCGGCCTGGTGGAACACGCCTGGGTCAATGATGACCTGG
TGCATTGCAAACGCTAGGGCCTTGTGGGGTCAGTTCCGGCTGGGGGTTCAGCAGCCCCTGCTCGGATCTG
TTGGACCGGACAGTAGTCATGGTTGATGGGCTGCCTGTATCGAGTGGTGATTTTGTGCCGAGCTGCCGGT
CGGGGAGCTGTTGGCTGGCTGGTGGCAGGATATATTGTGGTGTAAACAAATTGACGCTTAGACAACTTAA
TAACACATTGCGGACGTTTTTAATGTACTGGGGTTGAACACTCTGTGGGTCTCATGCCGAATTCGGATCC
GGAGGAATTCCAATCCCACAAAAATCTGAGCTTAACAGCACAGTTGCTCCTCTCAGAGCAGAATCGGGTA
TTCAACACCCTCATATCAACTACTACGTTGTGTATAACGGTCCACATGCCGGTATATACGATGACTGGGG
TTGTACAAAGGCGGCAACAAACGGCGTTCCCGGAGTTGCACACAAGAAATTTGCCACTATTACAGAGGCA
AGAGCAGCAGCTGACGCGTACACAACAAGTCAGCAAACAGACAGGTTGAACTTCATCCCCAAAGGAGAAG
CTCAACTCAAGCCCAAGAGCTTTGCTAAGGCCCTAACAAGCCCACCAAAGCAAAAAGCCCACTGGCTCAC
GCTAGGAACCAAAAGGCCCAGCAGTGATCCAGCCCCAAAAGAGATCTCCTTTGCCCCGGAGATTACAATG
GACGATTTCCTCTATCTTTACGATCTAGGAAGGAAGTTCGAAGGTGAAGGTGACGACACTATGTTCACCA
CTGATAATGAGAAGGTTAGCCTCTTCAATTTCAGAAAGAATGCTGACCCACAGATGGTTAGAGAGGCCTA
CGCAGCAAGTCTCATCAAGACGATCTACCCGAGTAACAATCTCCAGGAGATCAAATACCTTCCCAAGAAG
GTTAAAGATGCAGTCAAAAGATTCAGGACTAATTGCATCAAGAACACAGAGAAAGACATATTTCTCAAGA
TCAGAAGTACTATTCCAGTATGGACGATTCAAGGCTTGCTTCATAAACCAAGGCAAGTAATAGAGATTGG
AGTCTCTAAAAAGGTAGTTCCTACTGAATCTAAGGCCATGCATGGAGTCTAAGATTCAAATCGAGGATCT
AACAGAACTCGCCGTCAAGACTGGCGAACAGTTCATACAGAGTCTTTTACGACTCAATGACAAGAAGAAA
ATCTTCGTCAACATGGTGGAGCACGACACTCTGGTCTACTCCAAAAATGTCAAAGATACAGTCTCAGAAG
ATCAAAGGGCTATTGAGACTTTTCAACAAAGGATAATTTCGGGAAACCTCCTCGGATTCCATTGCCCAGC
TATCTGTCACTTCATCGAAAGGACAGTAGAAAAGGAAGGTGGCTCCTACAAATGCCATCATTGCGATAAA
GGAAAGGCTATCATTCAAGATCTCTCTGCCGACAGTGGTCCCAAAGATGGACCCCCACCCACGAGGAGCA
TCGTGGAAAAAGAAGAGGTTCCAACCACGTCTACAAAGCAAGTGGATTGATGTGACATCTCCACTGACGT
AAGGGATGACGCACAATCCCACTATCCTTCGCAAGACCCTTCCTCTATATAAGGAAGTTCATTTCATTTG
GAGAGGACACGCTCGAGTATAAGAGCTCATTTTTACAACAATTACCAACAACAACAAACAACAAACAACA
TTACAATTACATTTACAATTATCGATACAATGAAAAAGCCTGAACTCACCGCGACGTCTGTCGAGAAGTT
TCTGATCGAAAAGTTCGACAGCGTCTCCGACCTGATGCAGCTCTCGGAGGGCGAAGAATCTCGTGCTTTC
AGCTTCGATGTAGGAGGGCGTGGATATGTCCTGCGGGTAAATAGCTGCGCCGATGGTTTCTACAAAGATC
GTTATGTTTATCGGCACTTTGCATCGGCCGCGCTCCCGATTCCGGAAGTGCTTGACATTGGGGAATTCAG
CGAGAGCCTGACCTATTGCATCTCCCGCCGTGCACAGGGTGTCACGTTGCAAGACCTGCCTGAAACCGAA
CTGCCCGCTGTTCTGCAGGTAAATTTCTAGTTTTTCTCCTTCATTTTCTTGGTTAGGACCCTTTTCTCTT
TTTATTTTTTTGAGCTTTGATCTTTCTTTAAACTGATCTATTTTTTAATTGATTGGTTATGGTGTAAATA
TTACATAGCTTTAACTGATAATCTGATTACTTTATTTCGTGTGTCTATGATGATGATGATAACTGCAGCC
GGTCGCGGAGGCCATGGATGCGATCGCTGCGGCCGATCTTAGCCAGACGAGCGGGTTCGGCCCATTCGGA
CCGCAAGGAATCGGTCAATACACTACATGGCGTGATTTCATATGCGCGATTGCTGATCCCCATGTGTATC
ACTGGCAAACTGTGATGGACGACACCGTCAGTGCGTCCGTCGCGCAGGCTCTCGATGAGCTGATGCTTTG
GGCCGAGGACTGCCCCGAAGTCCGGCACCTCGTGCACGCGGATTTCGGCTCCAACAATGTCCTGACGGAC
AATGGCCGCATAACAGCGGTCATTGACTGGAGCGAGGCGATGTTCGGGGATTCCCAATACGAGGTCGCCA
ACATCTTCTTCTGGAGGCCGTGGTTGGCTTGTATGGAGCAGCAGACGCGCTACTTCGAGCGGAGGCATCC
GGAGCTTGCAGGATCGCCGCGGCTCCGGGCGTATATGCTCCGCATTGGTCTTGACCAACTCTATCAGAGC
TTGGTTGACGGCAATTTCGATGATGCAGCTTGGGCGCAGGGTCGATGCGACGCAATCGTCCGATCCGGAG
CCGGGACTGTCGGGCGTACACAAATCGCCCGCAGAAGCGCGGCCGTCTGGACCGATGGCTGTGTAGAAGT
ACTCGCCGATAGTGGAAACCGACGCCCCAGCACTCGTCCGAGGGCAAAGGAATAGGCTTCTCTAGCTAGA
GTCGATCGACAAGCTCGAGTTTCTCCATAATAATGTGTGAGTAGTTCCCAGATAAGGGAATTAGGGTTCC
TATAGGGTTTCGCTCATGTGTTGAGCATATAAGAAACCCTTAGTATGTATTTGTATTTGTAAAATACTTC
TATCAATAAAATTTCTAATTCCTAAAACCAAAATCCAGTACTAAAATCCAGATCGCTGCAAGAATTCAAG
CTTGGAGACACGACTCTTACCTTGTCTACACACCGTGCGACTTCAAGTCCAACTGTAACATACCTTGTAC
AATAATATTCGACACAACTCTAACAAAATCAAAACTCTAAAAATGCTACTTTTAAAAGCATTTTGAAGCA
CTAATAATTTTTTTTTTGCCATGACTTCAAAAAGTATAATTTTGTACTGAAATTTACAAGCTACTAAAAC
ATTAGTCAAAGTTTGCTGTAAAAAATTAAGATTTTTGAAGCATTTTCAAAATATTTTATGAATTTACTGT
TCATCCGAGCTCATTTGAGGTCGGACGTAGAAGAACACTTTCCCTTGACCACCTGCTAGTGCATAAATCG
AGAGCAATATTGCAACGTTTCAGAGCTGAGTATTGTTGTGAGACGCAAGCTACCTAGATGGCAACTACTC
CTTCATGGAACTAGTAACAAGGCCAATAAAACCAGGCATCAACAGTTAGGTTACGGATCTATCAAGCTAT
TAATACTTCTTTTCATACTGTGGAGGTGCCGCTCTGTTACGGAATTGTAGAAAGTTCAGTTGCCGTCCTA
GACATTCCGGGGACCAGTTTGGATGTCGACTGGCCTGTTTTATTGCTGCCCTGAGCGCAAATTCATGGTT
TGCCTTTCCTTTGATCTGCCGGAGGTTCTCGTCTCTTCTGCTTTCGTACAATCCAGAGGGAAAAAAATTA
AGATACGGCGGACTCTTAAACATAATAGCATGCAATTCTTTCGAATTCAATTGATCTTGATGAATAACAT
GTGTGTAACCTACGAAGCACCTGTAGAGACACAAATACGGACATGAAAATTTCTAGATACAATATATAAC
GATGCGACGAATATATATAAATAATTAAAAATATTGTGCAATTAGCAAACATGTGCTCACCAGCCAGCGC
ATCGGAGGACTATCCGGTCGTTCAATCCAATCCCGTCCTCTGATCAATCGAGTGAATAGAGAGGAAGAGG
ACTATGTGGAGAGAGAGGCGAAGGCGCGGATGGCCGGACTCGTAAGGGAGGCGGAGCTGGCCGCCGCCGC
GTCGTTTGCTTGGTCACAGCAGTCACTCGACGTTTGCTGCAAGTGGTGCCCTGTCCGTGCCCCAGTCCCG
ACTTCGGCCGCAACCAGCTGCGCTGTTTGTCCTCCGCCCACCGTCGTCCTCCACTGCGTCCGCTTGCTCG
CCGCCCACAGCAATTCGCTTCGCCGCCGTCGCGCTATCTAGAATTTGTGGCGCGCGTGCTTTGCTGGGGT
TGGGGAATTGCTTCATGCGCGCTGGAGGGAGCTGCCTGGCTTGTTCGTGAGATGGATTAGGCCCAAATAG
CGGGGCTGCATGGGTCGTTTGGCCTTGCCATAGGCCCAATTAGGGTGGCTGCGTGTCCTTTTTCTTTTTT
CAGCAATTCTTTTTCATCTAGCGAGAGCCAGCAAGCTAGCAAATGATAATATGCATACATGTATTTAAAA
ACTTGGACCAAATTAAGGTGCGGCAGCCGCCACACCTTGCTCACCGGGGGCCTCCGCCACTACAATCACT
ACTTTGTCCTGTAGAGTAAAATTTCTGTTCCCCACTCTTATCTTAGTTTTTTTTAACAACACTCCAATGT
ATCAATTAATTAAAATTTTCTTATAATCATTCATTACAGCAAATGCCACACCAGGCGGAGCACAAAATAC
CATTTGTTTTATTAATAAGGAAACTAAACTCTGTAATCTCGTGCGCCACCTCATTAGCCTGTGGAGATAT
AGCTTTACTAACTTGACCCTCTGCATCATGGATGTGGATGTACCCATACTACGGCGTGAAGATTTTTCTT
CCCGCAAATAAAAAAAACGTGTAAAAAAACAAAATAAAAGCAAAGAGACACATGCCAATTGCAAAGAGAG
CCAGCGTACTCTCTAGCGAGTACATGCACTTGCATGGTGGATCGGCATTGTTGTGAATTAATTCCACCCG
CCAACGACCTGGCAGCGACGGGCATCAAATGCCCTGCATGTTCACCTCTACCCCCTATTTATACCCTCCA
AACCACACCCTTTTCCTCCACACCACCACACCCACTCATCTGATCACCTGCTAGCCAGATAGCTTAACCG
AATGGGTCAGTCCCTTATGTTACGTCCTGTAGAAACCCCAACCCGTGAAATCAAAAAACTCGACGGCCTG
TGGGCATTCAGTCTGGATCGCGAAAACTGTGGAATTGATCAGCGTTGGTGGGAAAGCGCGTTACAAGAAA
GCCGGGCAATTGCTGTGCCAGGCAGTTTTAACGATCAGTTCGCCGATGCAGATATTCGTAATTATGCGGG
CAACGTCTGGTATCAGCGCGAAGTCTTTATACCGAAAGGTAAGTCTTACTCTCTCTTTTTTGGTCTGTAT
TTTTAATTTTTTGAAGTATACTATTTGTACTGACGCTAATAATCTTTTTTCAGGTTGGGCAGGCCAGCGT
ATCGTGCTGCGTTTCGATGCGGTCACTCATTACGGCAAAGTGTGGGTCAATAATCAGGAAGTGATGGAGC
ATCAGGGCGGCTATACGCCATTTGAAGCCGATGTCACGCCGTATGTTATTGCCGGGAAAAGTGTACGTAT
CACCGTTTGTGTGAACAACGAACTGAACTGGCAGACTATCCCGCCGGGAATGGTGATTACCGACGAAAAC
GGCAAGAAAAAGCAGTCTTACTTCCATGATTTCTTTAACTATGCCGGAATCCATCGCAGCGTAATGCTCT
ACACCACGCCGAACACCTGGGTGGACGATATCACCGTGGTGACGCATGTCGCGCAAGACTGTAACCACGC
GTCTGTTGACTGGCAGGTACTTCATGCTTCAACGTGTAACTTAAGAGATACTGTGTGAAATTTTATATTT
CCATACATTTGCTTGACCTTTGCTTTTTGTCAATTTTTTTCCCCTTACAGGTGGTGGCCAATGGTGATGT
CAGCGTTGAACTGCGTGATGCGGATCAACAGGTGGTTGCAACTGGACAAGGCACTAGCGGGACTTTGCAA
GTGGTGAATCCGCACCTCTGGCAACCGGGTGAAGGTTATCTCTATGAACTGTGCGTCACAGCCAAAAGCC
AGACAGAGTGTGATATCTACCCGCTTCGCGTCGGCATCCGGTCAGTGGCAGTGAAGGGCGAACAGTTCCT
GATTAACCACAAACCGTTCTACTTTACTGGCTTTGGTCGTCATGAAGATGCGGACTTGCGTGGCAAAGGA
TTCGATAACGTGCTGATGGTGCACGACCACGCATTAATGGACTGGATTGGGGCCAACTCCTACCGTACCT
CGCATTACCCTTACGCTGAAGAGATGCTCGACTGGGCAGATGAACATGGCATCGTGGTGATTGATGAAAC
TGCTGCTGTCGGCTTTAACCTCTCTTTAGGCATTGGTTTCGAAGCGGGCAACAAGCCGAAAGAACTGTAC
AGCGAAGAGGCAGTCAACGGGGAAACTCAGCAAGCGCACTTACAGGCGATTAAAGAGCTGATAGCGCGTG
ACAAAAACCACCCAAGCGTGGTGATGTGGAGTATTGCCAACGAACCGGATACCCGTCCGCAAGGTGCACG
GGAATATTTCGCGCCACTGGCGGAAGCAACGCGTAAACTCGACCCGACGCGTCCGATCACCTGCGTCAAT
GTAATGTTCTGCGACGCTCACACCGATACCATCAGCGATCTCTTTGATGTGCTGTGCCTGAACCGTTATT
ACGGATGGTATGTCCAAAGCGGCGATTTGGAAACGGCAGAGAAGGTACTGGAAAAAGAACTTCTGGCCTG
GCAGGAGAAACTGCATCAGCCGATTATCATCACCGAATACGGCGTGGATACGTTAGCCGGGCTGCACTCA
ATGTACACCGACATGTGGAGTGAAGAGTATCAGTGTGCATGGCTGGATATGTATCACCGCGTCTTTGATC
GCGTCAGCGCCGTCGTCGGTGAACAGGTATGGAATTTCGCCGATTTTGCGACCTCGCAAGGCATATTGCG
CGTTGGCGGTAACAAGAAAGGGATCTTCACTCGCGACCGCAAACCGAAGTCGGCGGCTTTTCTGCTGCAA
AAACGCTGGACTGGCATGAACTTCGGTGAAAAACCGCAGCAGGGAGGCAAACAATGAGCTTGTCAAGCAG
ATCGTTCAAACATTTGGCAATAAAGTTTCTTAAGATTGAATCCTGTTGCCGGTCTTGCGATGATTATCAT
ATAATTTCTGTTGAATTACGTTAAGCATGTAATAATTAACATGTAATGCATGACGTTATTTATGAGATGG
GTTTTTATGATTAGAGTCCCGCAATTATACATTTAATACGCGATAGAAAACAAAATATAGCGCGCAAACT
AGGATAAATTATCGCGCGCGGTGTCATCTATGTTACTAGATCGACGCTACTAGAGGATGCACATGTGACC
GA
Features (pLannotate 1.2.2; 20 found; start..end, strand, type, name):
     36..60      +  misc_feature   RB T-DNA repeat: right border repeat from nopaline C58 T-DNA
    157..788     +  rep_origin     oriV: incP origin of replication
    891..914     +  promoter       Pc promoter (fragment): intI1 (promoter lies within the coding sequence); class 1 integron promoter
   1090..1146    +  CDS            GmR (fragment): gentamycin acetyltransferase; aacC1; confers resistance to gentamycin
   1157..1944    +  CDS            SmR (fragment): aminoglycoside adenylyltransferase (Murphy, 1985); aadA; confers resistance to spectinomycin and streptomycin
   2285..2873    +  rep_origin     ori: high-copy-number ColE1/pMB1/pBR322/pUC origin of replication
   3209..4354    +  CDS            trfA: TRFA_ECOLX - Experimental evidence at protein level: Swiss-Prot protein existence level 1. Also involved in plasmid copy number control, promoting intermolecular coupling of protein bound iterons at oriV, which inhibits replication initiation. From Escherichia coli.
   4503..4527    +  misc_feature   LB T-DNA repeat: left border repeat from nopaline C58 T-DNA
   4624..5430    +  CDS            IBMP_CAMVB (fragment): Experimental evidence at protein level: Swiss-Prot protein existence level 1. Enhances the ribosomal termination-reinitiation event leading to the translation of major open reading frames on the polycistronic viral RNAs. From Cauliflower mosaic virus (strain Bari 1) (CaMV).
   5614..5959    +  promoter       CaMV 35S promoter: strong constitutive promoter from cauliflower mosaic virus
   5911..5957    +  promoter       minimal CaMV 35S promoter: minimal 35S promoter from cauliflower mosaic virus
   5988..6041    +  misc_feature   TMV Ω: translational enhancer from the tobacco mosaic virus 5'-leader sequence (Gallie et al., 1988)
   6050..6388    +  CDS            HygR (fragment): aminoglycoside phosphotransferase from E. coli; aph(4)-Ia; confers resistance to hygromycin
   6389..6578    +  intron         cat1 intron: castor bean catalase intron, modified
   6573..7265    +  CDS            HygR (fragment): aminoglycoside phosphotransferase from E. coli confers resistance to hygromycin
   7300..7474    +  polyA_signal   CaMV poly(A) signal: cauliflower mosaic virus polyadenylation signal
   9607..9840    +  CDS            GUS (fragment): β-glucuronidase; uidA (or gusA) from E. coli
   9922..10308   +  CDS            GUS (fragment): β-glucuronidase; uidA (or gusA) from E. coli
  10408..11607   +  CDS            GUS (fragment): β-glucuronidase; uidA (or gusA) from E. coli
  11620..11872   +  terminator     NOS terminator: nopaline synthase terminator and poly(A) signal
