[The description below was written by a language model from this plasmid's Addgene catalogue record and pLannotate feature annotations shown in this document.]
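Description:
Hv_HPT:pLTP7:Gus_introns is an 11.9 kb binary T-DNA plasmid for plant expression, assembled by Golden Gate cloning in the pAGM8031 backbone and intended for testing guard-cell-specific promoters in barley. The backbone carries two replication systems: a high-copy ColE1/pUC-type origin for propagation in E. coli, and the broad-host-range incP oriV with its trfA replication initiator, an arrangement that typically allows maintenance in Agrobacterium. Bacterial selection is by spectinomycin through an aadA (SmR) gene. The short integron promoter and gentamicin-resistance fragments annotated just upstream appear to be remnants of that cassette's origin rather than functional markers. Nopaline-type left and right border repeats delimit the region transferred to the plant genome.

Reading from the left border, the T-DNA first contains a plant selection cassette. In it, a CaMV 35S promoter (with extended upstream CaMV sequence) and the TMV Ω translational enhancer drive a hygromycin phosphotransferase gene interrupted by a castor bean catalase intron, ending in the CaMV polyadenylation signal. The intron restricts functional marker expression to plant cells rather than bacteria. Next comes an unannotated stretch of roughly 2.1 kb, which matches the recorded 2093 bp insert: the promoter of the barley lipid transfer protein 7a2b gene (LTP7a2b). This is positioned ahead of a β-glucuronidase (GUS) reporter that is annotated in three segments, consistent with the two introns implied by the construct's name, and it is followed by the NOS terminator. GUS activity in hygromycin-selected transgenic barley should therefore report where the LTP7a2b promoter is active, allowing its specificity within the stomatal complex to be assessed.
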