Addgene plasmid #215199: Hv_HPT:pLTP7:Gus_introns
Purpose: Evaluating guard cell specific promotors in Barley
Depositing lab: Penny Hundleby. Depositing organization: John Innes Centre. Publication: A Promoter Collection for Cell-Targeted Analysis Within the Stomatal Complex. Nguyen TH, Krasauskas J, Nguyen TB, Noureen A, Smedley M, Christie JM, Harwood W, Blatt MR, Hundleby P. Plant Direct. 2025 Feb 12;9(2):e70045. doi: 10.1002/pld3.70045. eCollection 2025 Feb. PubMed 39943924.
Backbone
  Vector backbone: pAGM8031
  Backbone manufacturer: Sylvestre Marillonnet
  Backbone size w/o insert (bp): 5201
  Total vector size (bp): 11902
  Vector type: Plant Expression, Synthetic Biology
  Selectable markers: Hygromycin
Growth in bacteria
  Bacterial resistance: Spectinomycin, 50 μg/mL
  Growth temperature: 37°C
  Growth strain: DH5alpha
  Copy number: High Copy
Gene/Insert
  Gene/Insert name: Lipid transfer protein 7a2b
  Insert size (bp): 2093
  GenBank ID: HORVU.MOREX.r3.5HG0464400
  Promoter: LTP7a2b
  Cloning method: Golden Gate
  Sequencing primers: 5′ GTGGTGTAAACAAATTGACGC; 3′ GGATAAACCTTTTCACGCCC
Terms and licenses: Academic/Nonprofit Terms; Industry Terms: Not Available to Industry
How to cite: Hv_HPT:pLTP7:Gus_introns was a gift from Penny Hundleby (Addgene plasmid # 215199 ; http://n2t.net/addgene:215199 ; RRID:Addgene_215199)
